# Supplementary material for: Experimental Estimation of the Effects of All Amino-Acid Mutations to HIV’s Envelope Protein on Viral Replication in Cell Culture
Source: PLoS Pathog. 2016 Dec 13;12(12):e1006114. doi: 10.1371/journal.ppat.1006114 (PMC5189966; doi:10.1371/journal.ppat.1006114)
Supplement: S4 File — (GB) [file ppat.1006114.s014.gb]

LOCUS       S4_File                12120 bp ds-DNA     circular     13-JUN-2016
DEFINITION  .
ACCESSION   
VERSION     
SOURCE      .
  ORGANISM  .
COMMENT     HIV-1 proviral plasmid LAI proviral plasmid. This plasmid includes
            an Ampicillin-resistance gene.
COMMENT     
COMMENT     ApEinfo:methylated:1
FEATURES             Location/Qualifiers
     misc_feature    46..46
                     /vntifkey="21"
                     /label=LAI\start
                     /ApEinfo_fwdcolor=pink
                     /ApEinfo_revcolor=pink
                     /ApEinfo_graphicformat=arrow_data {{0 1 2 0 0 -1} {} 0}
                     width 5 offset 0
     misc_feature    9813..9813
                     /vntifkey="21"
                     /label=LAI\end
                     /ApEinfo_fwdcolor=pink
                     /ApEinfo_revcolor=pink
                     /ApEinfo_graphicformat=arrow_data {{0 1 2 0 0 -1} {} 0}
                     width 5 offset 0
     misc_feature    7851..8888
                     /label=gp41
                     /ApEinfo_fwdcolor=#ff0300
                     /ApEinfo_revcolor=green
                     /ApEinfo_graphicformat=arrow_data {{0 1 2 0 0 -1} {} 0}
                     width 5 offset 0
     misc_feature    6303..7850
                     /label=gp120
                     /ApEinfo_fwdcolor=#0cc900
                     /ApEinfo_revcolor=green
                     /ApEinfo_graphicformat=arrow_data {{0 1 2 0 0 -1} {} 0}
                     width 5 offset 0
     misc_feature    6303..6392
                     /label=Env signal peptide
                     /ApEinfo_fwdcolor=#0071ff
                     /ApEinfo_revcolor=cyan
                     /ApEinfo_graphicformat=arrow_data {{0 1 2 0 0 -1} {} 0}
                     width 5 offset 0
     misc_feature    10055..10915
                     /label=Amp-R
                     /ApEinfo_fwdcolor=#00c9c9
                     /ApEinfo_revcolor=green
                     /ApEinfo_graphicformat=arrow_data {{0 1 2 0 0 -1} {} 0}
                     width 5 offset 0
     misc_feature    8430..8888
                     /label=gp41 cytoplasmic tail
                     /ApEinfo_fwdcolor=#036eff
                     /ApEinfo_revcolor=green
                     /ApEinfo_graphicformat=arrow_data {{0 1 2 0 0 -1} {} 0}
                     width 5 offset 0
ORIGIN
        1 ctagaactag tggatcttag ccacttttta aaagaaaagg ggggactgga agggctaatt
       61 cactcccaac gaagacaaga tatccttgat ctgtggatct accacacaca aggctacttc
      121 cctgattggc agaactacac accagggcca ggggtcagat atccactgac ctttggatgg
      181 tgctacaagc tagtaccagt tgagccagat aaggtagaag aggccaataa aggagagaac
      241 accagcttgt tacaccctgt gagcctgcat ggaatggatg accctgagag agaagtgtta
      301 gagtggaggt ttgacagccg cctagcattt catcacgtgg cccgagagct gcatccggag
      361 tacttcaaga actgctgaca tcgagcttgc tacaagggac tttccgctgg ggactttcca
      421 gggaggcgtg gcctgggcgg gactggggag tggcgagccc tcagatgctg catataagca
      481 gctgcttttt gcctgtactg ggtctctctg gttagaccag atttgagcct gggagctctc
      541 tggctaacta gggaacccac tgcttaagcc tcaataaagc ttgccttgag tgcttcaagt
      601 agtgtgtgcc cgtctgttgt gtgactctgg taactagaga tccctcagac ccttttagtc
      661 agtgtggaaa atctctagca gtggcgcccg aacagggact tgaaagcgaa agggaaacca
      721 gaggagctct ctcgacgcag gactcggctt gctgaagcgc gcacggcaag aggcgagggg
      781 aggcgactgg tgagtacgcc aaaaattttg actagcggag gctagaagga gagagatggg
      841 tgcgagagcg tcagtattaa gcgggggaga attagatcga tgggaaaaaa ttcggttaag
      901 gccaggggga aagaaaaaat ataaattaaa acatatagta tgggcaagca gggagctaga
      961 acgattcgca gttaatcctg gcctgttaga aacatcagaa ggctgtagac aaatactggg
     1021 acagctacaa ccatcccttc agacaggatc agaagaactt agatcattat ataatacagt
     1081 agcaaccctc tattgtgtgc atcaaaggat agagataaaa gacaccaagg aagctttaga
     1141 caagatagag gaagagcaaa acaaaagtaa gaaaaaagca cagcaagcag cagctgacac
     1201 aggacacagc agccaggtca gccaaaatta ccctatagtg cagaacatcc aggggcaaat
     1261 ggtacatcag gccatatcac ctagaacttt aaatgcatgg gtaaaagtag tagaagagaa
     1321 ggctttcagc ccagaagtga tacccatgtt ttcagcatta tcagaaggag ccaccccaca
     1381 agatttaaac accatgctaa acacagtggg gggacatcaa gcagccatgc aaatgttaaa
     1441 agagaccatc aatgaggaag ctgcagaatg ggatagagtg catccagtgc atgcagggcc
     1501 tattgcacca ggccagatga gagaaccaag gggaagtgac atagcaggaa ctactagtac
     1561 ccttcaggaa caaataggat ggatgacaaa taatccacct atcccagtag gagaaattta
     1621 taaaagatgg ataatcctgg gattaaataa aatagtaaga atgtatagcc ctaccagcat
     1681 tctggacata agacaaggac caaaagaacc ctttagagac tatgtagacc ggttctataa
     1741 aactctaaga gccgagcaag cttcacagga ggtaaaaaat tggatgacag aaaccttgtt
     1801 ggtccaaaat gcgaacccag attgtaagac tattttaaaa gcattgggac cagcagctac
     1861 actagaagaa atgatgacag catgtcaggg agtgggagga cccggccata aggcaagagt
     1921 tttggctgaa gcaatgagcc aagtaacaaa ttcagctacc ataatgatgc aaagaggcaa
     1981 ttttaggaac caaagaaaga ttgttaagtg tttcaattgt ggcaaagaag ggcacatagc
     2041 cagaaattgc agggccccta ggaaaaaggg ctgttggaaa tgtggaaagg aaggacacca
     2101 aatgaaagat tgtactgaga gacaggctaa ttttttaggg aagatctggc cttcctacaa
     2161 gggaaggcca gggaattttc ttcagagcag accagagcca acagccccac catttcttca
     2221 gagcagacca gagccaacag ccccaccaga agagagcttc aggtctgggg tagagacaac
     2281 aactccctct cagaagcagg agccgataga caaggaactg tatcctttaa cttcnnnnnn
     2341 nnnnnnnnnn nnnnnnnnnn nnnnnnnnnn nnnnnnnnnn nnnnnnnnnn nnnnnnnnnn
     2401 nnnnnnnnnn nnnnnnnnnn nnnnnnnnnn nnnnnnnnnn nnnnnnnnnn nnnnnnnnnn
     2461 nnnnnnnnnn nnnnnnnnnn nnnnnnnnnn nnnnnnnnnn nnnnnnnnnn nnnnnnnnnn
     2521 nnnnnnnnnn nnnnnnnnnn nnnnnnnnnn nnnnnnnnnn nnnnnnnnnn nnnnnnnnnn
     2581 nnnnnnnnnn nnnnnnnnnn nnnnnnnnnn nnnnnnnnnn nnnnnnnnnn ncccattagt
     2641 cctattgaaa ctgtaccagt aaaattaaag ccaggaatgg atggcccaaa agttaaacaa
     2701 tggccattga cagaagaaaa aataaaagca ttagtagaaa tttgtacaga aatggaaaag
     2761 gaagggaaaa tttcaaaaat tgggcctgaa aatccataca atactccagt atttgccata
     2821 aagaaaaaag acagtactaa atggagaaaa ttagtagatt tcagagaact taataagaga
     2881 actcaagact tctgggaagt tcaattagga ataccacatc ccgcagggtt aaaaaagaaa
     2941 aaatcagtaa cagtactgga tgtgggtgat gcatattttt cagttccctt agatgaagac
     3001 ttcaggaagt atactgcatt taccatacct agtataaaca atgagacacc agggattaga
     3061 tatcagtaca atgtgcttcc acagggatgg aaaggatcac cagcaatatt ccaaagtagc
     3121 atgacaaaaa tcttagagcc ttttagaaaa caaaatccag acatagttat ctatcaatac
     3181 atggatgatt tgtatgtagg atctgactta gaaatagggc agcatagaac aaaaatagag
     3241 gagctgagac aacatctgtt gaggtgggga cttaccacac cagacaaaaa acatcagaaa
     3301 gaacctccat tcctttggat gggttatgaa ctccatcctg ataaatggac agtacagcct
     3361 atagtgctgc cagaaaaaga cagctggact gtcaatgaca tacagaagtt agtgggaaaa
     3421 ttgaattggg caagtcagat ttacccaggg attaaagtaa ggcaattatg taaactcctt
     3481 agaggaacca aagcactaac agaagtaata ccactaacag aagaagcaga gctagaactg
     3541 gcagaaaaca gagagattct aaaagaacca gtacatggag tgtattatga cccatcaaaa
     3601 gacttaatag cagaaataca gaagcagggg caaggccaat ggacatatca aatttatcaa
     3661 gagccattta aaaatctgaa aacaggaaaa tatgcaagaa cgaggggtgc ccacactaat
     3721 gatgtaaaac aattaacaga ggcagtgcaa aaaataacca cagaaagcat agtaatatgg
     3781 ggaaagactc ctaaatttaa actacccata caaaaggaaa catgggaaac atggtggaca
     3841 gagtattggc aagccacctg gattcctgag tgggagtttg tcaatacccc tcctttagtg
     3901 aaattatggt accagttaga gaaagaaccc atagtaggag cagaaacgtt ctatgtagat
     3961 ggggcagcta gcagggagac taaattagga aaagcaggat atgttactaa tagaggaaga
     4021 caaaaagttg tcaccctaac tgacacaaca aatcagaaga ctgagttaca agcaattcat
     4081 ctagctttgc aggattcggg attagaagta aatatagtaa cagactcaca atatgcatta
     4141 ggaatcattc aagcacaacc agataaaagt gaatcagagt tagtcaatca aataatagag
     4201 cagttaataa aaaaggaaaa ggtctatctg gcatgggtac cagcacacaa aggaattgga
     4261 ggaaatgaac aagtagataa attagtcagt gctggaatca ggaaagtact atttttagat
     4321 ggaatagata aggcccaaga tgaacatgag aaatatcaca gtaattggag agcaatggct
     4381 agtgatttta acctgccacc tgtagtagca aaagaaatag tagccagctg tgataaatgt
     4441 cagctaaaag gagaagccat gcatggacaa gtagactgta gtccaggaat atggcaacta
     4501 gattgtacac atttagaagg aaaagttatc ctggtagcag ttcatgtagc cagtggatat
     4561 atagaagcag aagttattcc agcagaaaca gggcaggaaa cagcatactt tcttttaaaa
     4621 ttagcaggaa gatggccagt aaaaacaata catacagaca atggcagcaa tttcaccagt
     4681 actacggtta aggccgcctg ttggtgggcg ggaatcaagc aggaatttgg aattccctac
     4741 aatccccaaa gtcaaggagt agtagaatct atgaataaag aattaaagaa aattataggc
     4801 caggtaagag atcaggctga acatcttaag acagcagtac aaatggcagt attcatccac
     4861 aattttaaaa gaaaaggggg gattgggggg tacagtgcag gggaaagaat agtagacata
     4921 atagcaacag acatacaaac taaagaatta caaaaacaaa ttacaaaaat tcaaaatttt
     4981 cgggtttatt acagggacag cagagatcca ctttggaaag gaccagcaaa gctcctctgg
     5041 aaaggtgaag gggcagtagt aatacaagat aatagtgaca taaaagtagt gccaagaaga
     5101 aaagcaaaga tcattaggga ttatggaaaa cagatggcag gtgatgattg tgtggcaagt
     5161 agacaggatg aggattagaa catggaaaag tttagtaaaa caccatatgt atgtttcagg
     5221 gaaagctagg ggatggtttt atagacatca ctatgaaagc cctcatccaa gaataagttc
     5281 agaagtacac atcccactag gggatgctag attggtaata acaacatatt ggggtctgca
     5341 tacaggagaa agagactggc atctgggtca gggagtctcc atagaatgga ggaaaaagag
     5401 atatagcaca caagtagacc ctgaactagc agaccaacta attcatctgt attactttga
     5461 ctgtttttca gactctgcta taagaaaggc cttattagga catatagtta gccctaggtg
     5521 tgaatatcaa gcaggacata acaaggtagg atctctacaa tacttggcac tagcagcatt
     5581 aataacacca aaaaagataa agccaccttt gcctagtgtt acgaaactga cagaggatag
     5641 atggaacaag ccccagaaga ccaagggcca cagagggagc cacacaatga atggacacta
     5701 gagcttttag aggagcttaa gaatgaagct gttagacatt ttcctaggat ttggctccat
     5761 ggcttagggc aacatatcta tgaaacttat ggggatactt gggcaggagt ggaagccata
     5821 ataagaattc tgcaacaact gctgtttatc catttcagaa ttgggtgtcg acatagcaga
     5881 ataggcgtta ctcaacagag gagagcaaga aatggagcca gtagatccta gactagagcc
     5941 ctggaagcat ccaggaagtc agcctaaaac tgcttgtacc acttgctatt gtaaaaagtg
     6001 ttgctttcat tgccaagttt gtttcacaac aaaagcctta ggcatctcct atggcaggaa
     6061 gaagcggaga cagcgacgaa gacctcctca aggcagtcag actcatcaag tttctctatc
     6121 aaagcagtaa gtagtacatg taatgcaacc tatacaaata gcaatagcag cattagtagt
     6181 agcaataata atagcaatag ttgtgtggtc catagtaatc atagaatata ggaaaatatt
     6241 aagacaaaga aaaatagaca ggttaattga tagactaata gaaagagcag aagacagtgg
     6301 caatgagagt gaaggagaaa tatcagcact tgtggagatg ggggtggaaa tggggcacca
     6361 tgctccttgg gatattgatg atctgtagtg ctacagaaaa attgtgggtc acagtctatt
     6421 atggggtacc tgtgtggaag gaagcaacca ccactctatt ttgtgcatca gatgctaaag
     6481 catatgatac agaggtacat aatgtttggg ccacacatgc ctgtgtaccc acagacccca
     6541 acccacaaga agtagtattg gtaaatgtga cagaaaattt taacatgtgg aaaaatgaca
     6601 tggtagaaca gatgcatgag gatataatca gtttatggga tcaaagccta aagccatgtg
     6661 taaaattaac cccactctgt gttagtttaa agtgcactga tttggggaat gctactaata
     6721 ccaatagtag taataccaat agtagtagcg gggaaatgat gatggagaaa ggagagataa
     6781 aaaactgctc tttcaatatc agcacaagca taagaggtaa ggtgcagaaa gaatatgcat
     6841 ttttttataa acttgatata ataccaatag ataatgatac taccagctat acgttgacaa
     6901 gttgtaacac ctcagtcatt acacaggcct gtccaaaggt atcctttgag ccaattccca
     6961 tacattattg tgccccggct ggttttgcga ttctaaaatg taataataag acgttcaatg
     7021 gaacaggacc atgtacaaat gtcagcacag tacaatgtac acatggaatt aggccagtag
     7081 tatcaactca actgctgttg aatggcagtc tagcagaaga agaggtagta attagatctg
     7141 ccaatttcac agacaatgct aaaaccataa tagtacagct gaaccaatct gtagaaatta
     7201 attgtacaag acccaacaac aatacaagaa aaagtatccg tatccagagg ggaccaggga
     7261 gagcatttgt tacaatagga aaaataggaa atatgagaca agcacattgt aacattagta
     7321 gagcaaaatg gaatgccact ttaaaacaga tagctagcaa attaagagaa caatttggaa
     7381 ataataaaac aataatcttt aagcaatcct caggagggga cccagaaatt gtaacgcaca
     7441 gttttaattg tggaggggaa tttttctact gtaattcaac acaactgttt aatagtactt
     7501 ggtttaatag tacttggagt actgaagggt caaataacac tgaaggaagt gacacaatca
     7561 cactcccatg cagaataaaa caatttataa acatgtggca ggaagtagga aaagcaatgt
     7621 atgcccctcc catcagcgga caaattagat gttcatcaaa tattacaggg ctgctattaa
     7681 caagagatgg tggtaataac aacaatgggt ccgagatctt cagacctgga ggaggagata
     7741 tgagggacaa ttggagaagt gaattatata aatataaagt agtaaaaatt gaaccattag
     7801 gagtagcacc caccaaggca aagagaagag tggtgcagag agaaaaaaga gcagtgggaa
     7861 taggagcttt gttccttggg ttcttgggag cagcaggaag cactatgggc gcagcgtcaa
     7921 tgacgctgac ggtacaggcc agacaattat tgtctggtat agtgcagcag cagaacaatt
     7981 tgctgagggc tattgaggcg caacagcatc tgttgcaact cacagtctgg ggcatcaagc
     8041 agctccaggc aagaatcctg gctgtggaaa gatacctaaa ggatcaacag ctcctgggga
     8101 tttggggttg ctctggaaaa ctcatttgca ccactgctgt gccttggaat gctagttgga
     8161 gtaataaatc tctggaacag atttggaata acatgacctg gatggagtgg gacagagaaa
     8221 ttaacaatta cacaagctta atacattcct taattgaaga atcgcaaaac cagcaagaaa
     8281 agaatgaaca agaattattg gaattagata aatgggcaag tttgtggaat tggtttaaca
     8341 taacaaattg gctgtggtat ataaaaatat tcataatgat agtaggaggc ttggtaggtt
     8401 taagaatagt ttttgctgta ctttctatag tgaatagagt taggcaggga tattcaccat
     8461 tatcgtttca gacccacctc ccaaccccga ggggacccga caggcccgaa ggaatagaag
     8521 aagaaggtgg agagagagac agagacagat ccattcgatt agtgaacgga tccttagcac
     8581 ttatctggga cgatctgcgg agcctgtgcc tcttcagcta ccaccgcttg agagacttac
     8641 tcttgattgt aacgaggatt gtggaacttc tgggacgcag ggggtgggaa gccctcaaat
     8701 attggtggaa tctcctacag tattggagtc aggaactaaa gaatagtgct gttagcttgc
     8761 tcaatgccac agccatagca gtagctgagg ggacagatag ggttatagaa gtagtacaag
     8821 gagcttgtag agctattcgc cacataccta gaagaataag acagggcttg gaaaggattt
     8881 tgctataaga tgggtggcaa gtggtcaaaa agtagtgtgg ttggatggcc tactgtaagg
     8941 gaaagaatga gacgagctga gccagcagca gatggggtgg gagcagcatc tcgagacctg
     9001 gaaaaacatg gagcaatcac aagtagcaat acagcagcta ccaatgctgc ttgtgcctgg
     9061 ctagaagcac aagaggagga ggaggtgggt tttccagtca cacctcaggt acctttaaga
     9121 ccaatgactt acaaggcagc tgtagatctt agccactttt taaaagaaaa ggggggactg
     9181 gaagggctaa ttcactccca acgaagacaa gatatccttg atctgtggat ctaccacaca
     9241 caaggctact tccctgattg gcagaactac acaccagggc caggggtcag atatccactg
     9301 acctttggat ggtgctacaa gctagtacca gttgagccag ataaggtaga agaggccaat
     9361 aaaggagaga acaccagctt gttacaccct gtgagcctgc atggaatgga tgaccctgag
     9421 agagaagtgt tagagtggag gtttgacagc cgcctagcat ttcatcacgt ggcccgagag
     9481 ctgcatccgg agtacttcaa gaactgctga catcgagctt gctacaaggg actttccgct
     9541 ggggactttc cagggaggcg tggcctgggc gggactgggg agtggcgagc cctcagatgc
     9601 tgcatataag cagctgcttt ttgcctgtac tgggtctctc tggttagacc agatttgagc
     9661 ctgggagctc tctggctaac tagggaaccc actgcttaag cctcaataaa gcttgccttg
     9721 agtgcttcaa gtagtgtgtg cccgtctgtt gtgtgactct ggtaactaga gatccctcag
     9781 acccttttag tcagtgtgga aaatctctag cagtggcgat gataagctgt caaacatgag
     9841 aattaattct tgaagacgaa agggcctcgt gatacgccta tttttatagg ttaatgtcat
     9901 gataataatg gtttcttaga cgtcaggtgg cacttttcgg ggaaatgtgc gcggaacccc
     9961 tatttgttta tttttctaaa tacattcaaa tatgtatccg ctcatgagac aataaccctg
    10021 ataaatgctt caataatatt gaaaaaggaa gagtatgagt attcaacatt tccgtgtcgc
    10081 ccttattccc ttttttgcgg cattttgcct tcctgttttt gctcacccag aaacgctggt
    10141 gaaagtaaaa gatgctgaag atcagttggg tgcacgagtg ggttacatcg aactggatct
    10201 caacagcggt aagatccttg agagttttcg ccccgaagaa cgttttccaa tgatgagcac
    10261 ttttaaagtt ctgctatgtg gcgcggtatt atcccgtgtt gacgccgggc aagagcaact
    10321 cggtcgccgc atacactatt ctcagaatga cttggttgag tactcaccag tcacagaaaa
    10381 gcatcttacg gatggcatga cagtaagaga attatgcagt gctgccataa ccatgagtga
    10441 taacactgcg gccaacttac ttctgacaac gatcggagga ccgaaggagc taaccgcttt
    10501 tttgcacaac atgggggatc atgtaactcg ccttgatcgt tgggaaccgg agctgaatga
    10561 agccatacca aacgacgagc gtgacaccac gatgcctgta gcaatggcaa caacgttgcg
    10621 caaactatta actggcgaac tacttactct agcttcccgg caacaattaa tagactggat
    10681 ggaggcggat aaagttgcag gaccacttct gcgctcggcc cttccggctg gctggtttat
    10741 tgctgataaa tctggagccg gtgagcgtgg gtctcgcggt atcattgcag cactggggcc
    10801 agatggtaag ccctcccgta tcgtagttat ctacacgacg gggagtcagg caactatgga
    10861 tgaacgaaat agacagatcg ctgagatagg tgcctcactg attaagcatt ggtaactgtc
    10921 agaccaagtt tactcatata tactttagat tgatttaaaa cttcattttt aatttaaaag
    10981 gatctaggtg aagatccttt ttgataatct catgaccaaa atcccttaac gtgagttttc
    11041 gttccactga gcgtcagacc ccgtagaaaa gatcaaagga tcttcttgag atcctttttt
    11101 tctgcgcgta atctgctgct tgcaaacaaa aaaaccaccg ctaccagcgg tggtttgttt
    11161 gccggatcaa gagctaccaa ctctttttcc gaaggtaact ggcttcagca gagcgcagat
    11221 accaaatact gtccttctag tgtagccgta gttaggccac cacttcaaga actctgtagc
    11281 accgcctaca tacctcgctc tgctaatcct gttaccagtg gctgctgcca gtggcgataa
    11341 gtcgtgtctt accgggttgg actcaagacg atagttaccg gataaggcgc agcggtcggg
    11401 ctgaacgggg ggttcgtgca cacagcccag cttggagcga acgacctaca ccgaactgag
    11461 atacctacag cgtgagctat gagaaagcgc cacgcttccc gaagggagaa aggcggacag
    11521 gtatccggta agcggcaggg tcggaacagg agagcgcacg agggagcttc cagggggaaa
    11581 cgcctggtat ctttatagtc ctgtcgggtt tcgccacctc tgacttgagc gtcgattttt
    11641 gtgatgctcg tcaggggggc ggagcctatg gaaaaacgcc agcaacgcgg cctttttacg
    11701 gttcctggcc ttttgctggc cttttgctca catgttcttt cctgcgttat cccctctagg
    11761 ctgcagctgg gtaccttctg aggcggaaag aaccagctgt ggaatgtgtg tcagttaggg
    11821 tgtggaaagt ccccaggctc cccagcaggc agaagtatgc aaagcatgca tctcaattag
    11881 tcagcaacca ggtgtggaaa gtccccaggc tccccagcag gcagaagtat gcaaagcatg
    11941 catctcaatt agtcagcaac catagtcccg cccctaactc cgcccatccc gcccctaact
    12001 ccgcccagtt ccgcccattc tccgccccat ggctgactaa ttttttttat ttatgcagag
    12061 gccgaggccg cctcggcctc tgagctattc cagaagtagt gaggaggctt ttttggaggc
//
