# Supplementary material for: Experimental Estimation of the Effects of All Amino-Acid Mutations to HIV’s Envelope Protein on Viral Replication in Cell Culture
Source: PLoS Pathog. 2016 Dec 13;12(12):e1006114. doi: 10.1371/journal.ppat.1006114 (PMC5189966; doi:10.1371/journal.ppat.1006114)
Supplement: S6 File — (GB) [file ppat.1006114.s016.gb]

LOCUS       S6_File                10706 bp ds-DNA     circular     13-JUN-2016
DEFINITION  .
ACCESSION   
VERSION     
SOURCE      .
  ORGANISM  .
COMMENT     The recipient pro-viral plasmid, which has env replaced by partial
            GFP and beta globin genes flanked by BsmBI sites.
COMMENT     ApEinfo:methylated:1
FEATURES             Location/Qualifiers
     misc_feature    7068..7528
                     /vntifkey="21"
                     /note="From 3rd exon of human beta globin, contains polyA
                     sequences commonly used in HGTI vector lab constructs."
                     /label=beta_globin_pA
                     /ApEinfo_fwdcolor=#6785ff
                     /ApEinfo_revcolor=pink
                     /ApEinfo_graphicformat=arrow_data {{0 1 2 0 0 -1} {} 0}
                     width 5 offset 0
     misc_feature    6303..6308
                     /label=gp120
                     /ApEinfo_fwdcolor=#0cc900
                     /ApEinfo_revcolor=green
                     /ApEinfo_graphicformat=arrow_data {{0 1 2 0 0 -1} {} 0}
                     width 5 offset 0
     CDS             6315..7034
                     /vntifkey="4"
                     /label=eGFP
                     /ApEinfo_fwdcolor=#55ff73
                     /ApEinfo_revcolor=#5bff6c
                     /ApEinfo_graphicformat=arrow_data {{0 1 2 0 0 -1} {} 0}
                     width 5 offset 0
     misc_feature    6303..6308
                     /label=Env signal peptide
                     /ApEinfo_fwdcolor=#0071ff
                     /ApEinfo_revcolor=cyan
                     /ApEinfo_graphicformat=arrow_data {{0 1 2 0 0 -1} {} 0}
                     width 5 offset 0
     CDS             6303..6308
                     /vntifkey="4"
                     /label=env
                     /ApEinfo_fwdcolor=pink
                     /ApEinfo_revcolor=pink
                     /ApEinfo_graphicformat=arrow_data {{0 1 2 0 0 -1} {} 0}
                     width 5 offset 0
     misc_feature    8641..9501
                     /label=Amp-R
                     /ApEinfo_fwdcolor=#00c9c9
                     /ApEinfo_revcolor=green
                     /ApEinfo_graphicformat=arrow_data {{0 1 2 0 0 -1} {} 0}
                     width 5 offset 0
     misc_feature    46..46
                     /vntifkey="21"
                     /label=LAI\start
                     /ApEinfo_fwdcolor=pink
                     /ApEinfo_revcolor=pink
                     /ApEinfo_graphicformat=arrow_data {{0 1 2 0 0 -1} {} 0}
                     width 5 offset 0
     misc_feature    8399..8399
                     /vntifkey="21"
                     /label=LAI\end
                     /ApEinfo_fwdcolor=pink
                     /ApEinfo_revcolor=pink
                     /ApEinfo_graphicformat=arrow_data {{0 1 2 0 0 -1} {} 0}
                     width 5 offset 0
     misc_feature    6309..6314
                     /label=BsmBI
                     /ApEinfo_fwdcolor=cyan
                     /ApEinfo_revcolor=green
                     /ApEinfo_graphicformat=arrow_data {{0 1 2 0 0 -1} {} 0}
                     width 5 offset 0
     misc_feature    7535..7540
                     /label=BsmBI(1)
                     /ApEinfo_label=BsmBI
                     /ApEinfo_fwdcolor=cyan
                     /ApEinfo_revcolor=green
                     /ApEinfo_graphicformat=arrow_data {{0 1 2 0 0 -1} {} 0}
                     width 5 offset 0
ORIGIN
        1 ctagaactag tggatcttag ccacttttta aaagaaaagg ggggactgga agggctaatt
       61 cactcccaac gaagacaaga tatccttgat ctgtggatct accacacaca aggctacttc
      121 cctgattggc agaactacac accagggcca ggggtcagat atccactgac ctttggatgg
      181 tgctacaagc tagtaccagt tgagccagat aaggtagaag aggccaataa aggagagaac
      241 accagcttgt tacaccctgt gagcctgcat ggaatggatg accctgagag agaagtgtta
      301 gagtggaggt ttgacagccg cctagcattt catcacgtgg cccgagagct gcatccggag
      361 tacttcaaga actgctgaca tcgagcttgc tacaagggac tttccgctgg ggactttcca
      421 gggaggcgtg gcctgggcgg gactggggag tggcgagccc tcagatgctg catataagca
      481 gctgcttttt gcctgtactg ggtctctctg gttagaccag atttgagcct gggagctctc
      541 tggctaacta gggaacccac tgcttaagcc tcaataaagc ttgccttgag tgcttcaagt
      601 agtgtgtgcc cgtctgttgt gtgactctgg taactagaga tccctcagac ccttttagtc
      661 agtgtggaaa atctctagca gtggcgcccg aacagggact tgaaagcgaa agggaaacca
      721 gaggagctct ctcgacgcag gactcggctt gctgaagcgc gcacggcaag aggcgagggg
      781 aggcgactgg tgagtacgcc aaaaattttg actagcggag gctagaagga gagagatggg
      841 tgcgagagcg tcagtattaa gcgggggaga attagatcga tgggaaaaaa ttcggttaag
      901 gccaggggga aagaaaaaat ataaattaaa acatatagta tgggcaagca gggagctaga
      961 acgattcgca gttaatcctg gcctgttaga aacatcagaa ggctgtagac aaatactggg
     1021 acagctacaa ccatcccttc agacaggatc agaagaactt agatcattat ataatacagt
     1081 agcaaccctc tattgtgtgc atcaaaggat agagataaaa gacaccaagg aagctttaga
     1141 caagatagag gaagagcaaa acaaaagtaa gaaaaaagca cagcaagcag cagctgacac
     1201 aggacacagc agccaggtca gccaaaatta ccctatagtg cagaacatcc aggggcaaat
     1261 ggtacatcag gccatatcac ctagaacttt aaatgcatgg gtaaaagtag tagaagagaa
     1321 ggctttcagc ccagaagtga tacccatgtt ttcagcatta tcagaaggag ccaccccaca
     1381 agatttaaac accatgctaa acacagtggg gggacatcaa gcagccatgc aaatgttaaa
     1441 agagaccatc aatgaggaag ctgcagaatg ggatagagtg catccagtgc atgcagggcc
     1501 tattgcacca ggccagatga gagaaccaag gggaagtgac atagcaggaa ctactagtac
     1561 ccttcaggaa caaataggat ggatgacaaa taatccacct atcccagtag gagaaattta
     1621 taaaagatgg ataatcctgg gattaaataa aatagtaaga atgtatagcc ctaccagcat
     1681 tctggacata agacaaggac caaaagaacc ctttagagac tatgtagacc ggttctataa
     1741 aactctaaga gccgagcaag cttcacagga ggtaaaaaat tggatgacag aaaccttgtt
     1801 ggtccaaaat gcgaacccag attgtaagac tattttaaaa gcattgggac cagcagctac
     1861 actagaagaa atgatgacag catgtcaggg agtgggagga cccggccata aggcaagagt
     1921 tttggctgaa gcaatgagcc aagtaacaaa ttcagctacc ataatgatgc aaagaggcaa
     1981 ttttaggaac caaagaaaga ttgttaagtg tttcaattgt ggcaaagaag ggcacatagc
     2041 cagaaattgc agggccccta ggaaaaaggg ctgttggaaa tgtggaaagg aaggacacca
     2101 aatgaaagat tgtactgaga gacaggctaa ttttttaggg aagatctggc cttcctacaa
     2161 gggaaggcca gggaattttc ttcagagcag accagagcca acagccccac catttcttca
     2221 gagcagacca gagccaacag ccccaccaga agagagcttc aggtctgggg tagagacaac
     2281 aactccctct cagaagcagg agccgataga caaggaactg tatcctttaa cttcnnnnnn
     2341 nnnnnnnnnn nnnnnnnnnn nnnnnnnnnn nnnnnnnnnn nnnnnnnnnn nnnnnnnnnn
     2401 nnnnnnnnnn nnnnnnnnnn nnnnnnnnnn nnnnnnnnnn nnnnnnnnnn nnnnnnnnnn
     2461 nnnnnnnnnn nnnnnnnnnn nnnnnnnnnn nnnnnnnnnn nnnnnnnnnn nnnnnnnnnn
     2521 nnnnnnnnnn nnnnnnnnnn nnnnnnnnnn nnnnnnnnnn nnnnnnnnnn nnnnnnnnnn
     2581 nnnnnnnnnn nnnnnnnnnn nnnnnnnnnn nnnnnnnnnn nnnnnnnnnn ncccattagt
     2641 cctattgaaa ctgtaccagt aaaattaaag ccaggaatgg atggcccaaa agttaaacaa
     2701 tggccattga cagaagaaaa aataaaagca ttagtagaaa tttgtacaga aatggaaaag
     2761 gaagggaaaa tttcaaaaat tgggcctgaa aatccataca atactccagt atttgccata
     2821 aagaaaaaag acagtactaa atggagaaaa ttagtagatt tcagagaact taataagaga
     2881 actcaagact tctgggaagt tcaattagga ataccacatc ccgcagggtt aaaaaagaaa
     2941 aaatcagtaa cagtactgga tgtgggtgat gcatattttt cagttccctt agatgaagac
     3001 ttcaggaagt atactgcatt taccatacct agtataaaca atgagacacc agggattaga
     3061 tatcagtaca atgtgcttcc acagggatgg aaaggatcac cagcaatatt ccaaagtagc
     3121 atgacaaaaa tcttagagcc ttttagaaaa caaaatccag acatagttat ctatcaatac
     3181 atggatgatt tgtatgtagg atctgactta gaaatagggc agcatagaac aaaaatagag
     3241 gagctgagac aacatctgtt gaggtgggga cttaccacac cagacaaaaa acatcagaaa
     3301 gaacctccat tcctttggat gggttatgaa ctccatcctg ataaatggac agtacagcct
     3361 atagtgctgc cagaaaaaga cagctggact gtcaatgaca tacagaagtt agtgggaaaa
     3421 ttgaattggg caagtcagat ttacccaggg attaaagtaa ggcaattatg taaactcctt
     3481 agaggaacca aagcactaac agaagtaata ccactaacag aagaagcaga gctagaactg
     3541 gcagaaaaca gagagattct aaaagaacca gtacatggag tgtattatga cccatcaaaa
     3601 gacttaatag cagaaataca gaagcagggg caaggccaat ggacatatca aatttatcaa
     3661 gagccattta aaaatctgaa aacaggaaaa tatgcaagaa cgaggggtgc ccacactaat
     3721 gatgtaaaac aattaacaga ggcagtgcaa aaaataacca cagaaagcat agtaatatgg
     3781 ggaaagactc ctaaatttaa actacccata caaaaggaaa catgggaaac atggtggaca
     3841 gagtattggc aagccacctg gattcctgag tgggagtttg tcaatacccc tcctttagtg
     3901 aaattatggt accagttaga gaaagaaccc atagtaggag cagaaacgtt ctatgtagat
     3961 ggggcagcta gcagggagac taaattagga aaagcaggat atgttactaa tagaggaaga
     4021 caaaaagttg tcaccctaac tgacacaaca aatcagaaga ctgagttaca agcaattcat
     4081 ctagctttgc aggattcggg attagaagta aatatagtaa cagactcaca atatgcatta
     4141 ggaatcattc aagcacaacc agataaaagt gaatcagagt tagtcaatca aataatagag
     4201 cagttaataa aaaaggaaaa ggtctatctg gcatgggtac cagcacacaa aggaattgga
     4261 ggaaatgaac aagtagataa attagtcagt gctggaatca ggaaagtact atttttagat
     4321 ggaatagata aggcccaaga tgaacatgag aaatatcaca gtaattggag agcaatggct
     4381 agtgatttta acctgccacc tgtagtagca aaagaaatag tagccagctg tgataaatgt
     4441 cagctaaaag gagaagccat gcatggacaa gtagactgta gtccaggaat atggcaacta
     4501 gattgtacac atttagaagg aaaagttatc ctggtagcag ttcatgtagc cagtggatat
     4561 atagaagcag aagttattcc agcagaaaca gggcaggaaa cagcatactt tcttttaaaa
     4621 ttagcaggaa gatggccagt aaaaacaata catacagaca atggcagcaa tttcaccagt
     4681 actacggtta aggccgcctg ttggtgggcg ggaatcaagc aggaatttgg aattccctac
     4741 aatccccaaa gtcaaggagt agtagaatct atgaataaag aattaaagaa aattataggc
     4801 caggtaagag atcaggctga acatcttaag acagcagtac aaatggcagt attcatccac
     4861 aattttaaaa gaaaaggggg gattgggggg tacagtgcag gggaaagaat agtagacata
     4921 atagcaacag acatacaaac taaagaatta caaaaacaaa ttacaaaaat tcaaaatttt
     4981 cgggtttatt acagggacag cagagatcca ctttggaaag gaccagcaaa gctcctctgg
     5041 aaaggtgaag gggcagtagt aatacaagat aatagtgaca taaaagtagt gccaagaaga
     5101 aaagcaaaga tcattaggga ttatggaaaa cagatggcag gtgatgattg tgtggcaagt
     5161 agacaggatg aggattagaa catggaaaag tttagtaaaa caccatatgt atgtttcagg
     5221 gaaagctagg ggatggtttt atagacatca ctatgaaagc cctcatccaa gaataagttc
     5281 agaagtacac atcccactag gggatgctag attggtaata acaacatatt ggggtctgca
     5341 tacaggagaa agagactggc atctgggtca gggagtctcc atagaatgga ggaaaaagag
     5401 atatagcaca caagtagacc ctgaactagc agaccaacta attcatctgt attactttga
     5461 ctgtttttca gactctgcta taagaaaggc cttattagga catatagtta gccctaggtg
     5521 tgaatatcaa gcaggacata acaaggtagg atctctacaa tacttggcac tagcagcatt
     5581 aataacacca aaaaagataa agccaccttt gcctagtgtt acgaaactga cagaggatag
     5641 atggaacaag ccccagaaga ccaagggcca cagagggagc cacacaatga atggacacta
     5701 gagcttttag aggagcttaa gaatgaagct gttagacatt ttcctaggat ttggctccat
     5761 ggcttagggc aacatatcta tgaaacttat ggggatactt gggcaggagt ggaagccata
     5821 ataagaattc tgcaacaact gctgtttatc catttcagaa ttgggtgtcg acatagcaga
     5881 ataggcgtta ctcaacagag gagagcaaga aatggagcca gtagatccta gactagagcc
     5941 ctggaagcat ccaggaagtc agcctaaaac tgcttgtacc acttgctatt gtaaaaagtg
     6001 ttgctttcat tgccaagttt gtttcacaac aaaagcctta ggcatctcct atggcaggaa
     6061 gaagcggaga cagcgacgaa gacctcctca aggcagtcag actcatcaag tttctctatc
     6121 aaagcagtaa gtagtacatg taatgcaacc tatacaaata gcaatagcag cattagtagt
     6181 agcaataata atagcaatag ttgtgtggtc catagtaatc atagaatata ggaaaatatt
     6241 aagacaaaga aaaatagaca ggttaattga tagactaata gaaagagcag aagacagtgg
     6301 caatgagaga gacgatggtc agcaagggcg aggagctgtt caccggggtg gtgcccatcc
     6361 tggtcgagct ggacggcgac gtaaacggcc acaagttcag cgtgtccggc gagggcgagg
     6421 gcgatgccac ctacggcaag ctgaccctga agttcatctg caccaccggc aagctgcccg
     6481 tgccctggcc caccctcgtg accaccctga cctacggcgt gcagtgcttc agccgctacc
     6541 ccgaccacat gaagcagcac gacttcttca agtccgccat gcccgaaggc tacgtccagg
     6601 agcgcaccat cttcttcaag gacgacggca actacaagac ccgcgccgag gtgaagttcg
     6661 agggcgacac cctggtgaac cgcatcgagc tgaagggcat cgacttcaag gaggacggca
     6721 acatcctggg gcacaagctg gagtacaact acaacagcca caacgtctat atcatggccg
     6781 acaagcagaa gaacggcatc aaggtgaact tcaagatccg ccacaacatc gaggacggca
     6841 gcgtgcagct cgccgaccac taccagcaga acacccccat cggcgacggc cccgtgctgc
     6901 tgcccgacaa ccactacctg agcacccagt ccgccctgag caaagacccc aacgagaagc
     6961 gcgatcacat ggtcctgctg gagttcgtga ccgccgccgg gatcactctc ggcatggacg
     7021 agctgtacaa ataaaatcga taccgtcgac ctcgagggcc cagatctaat tcaccccacc
     7081 agtgcaggct gcctatcaga aagtggtggc tggtgtggct aatgccctgg cccacaagta
     7141 tcactaagct cgctttcttg ctgtccaatt tctattaaag gttcctttgt tccctaagtc
     7201 caactactaa actgggggat attatgaagg gccttgagca tctggattct gcctaataaa
     7261 aaacatttat tttcattgca atgatgtatt taaattattt ctgaatattt tactaaaaag
     7321 ggaatgtggg aggtcagtgc atttaaaaca taaagaaatg aagagctagt tcaaaccttg
     7381 ggaaaataca ctatatctta aactccatga aagaaggtga ggctgcaaac agctaatgca
     7441 cattggcaac agcccctgat gcctatgcct tattcatccc tcagaaaagg attcaagtag
     7501 aggcttgatt tggaggttaa agttttgcaa gaatgagacg agctgagcca gcagcagatg
     7561 gggtgggagc agcatctcga gacctggaaa aacatggagc aatcacaagt agcaatacag
     7621 cagctaccaa tgctgcttgt gcctggctag aagcacaaga ggaggaggag gtgggttttc
     7681 cagtcacacc tcaggtacct ttaagaccaa tgacttacaa ggcagctgta gatcttagcc
     7741 actttttaaa agaaaagggg ggactggaag ggctaattca ctcccaacga agacaagata
     7801 tccttgatct gtggatctac cacacacaag gctacttccc tgattggcag aactacacac
     7861 cagggccagg ggtcagatat ccactgacct ttggatggtg ctacaagcta gtaccagttg
     7921 agccagataa ggtagaagag gccaataaag gagagaacac cagcttgtta caccctgtga
     7981 gcctgcatgg aatggatgac cctgagagag aagtgttaga gtggaggttt gacagccgcc
     8041 tagcatttca tcacgtggcc cgagagctgc atccggagta cttcaagaac tgctgacatc
     8101 gagcttgcta caagggactt tccgctgggg actttccagg gaggcgtggc ctgggcggga
     8161 ctggggagtg gcgagccctc agatgctgca tataagcagc tgctttttgc ctgtactggg
     8221 tctctctggt tagaccagat ttgagcctgg gagctctctg gctaactagg gaacccactg
     8281 cttaagcctc aataaagctt gccttgagtg cttcaagtag tgtgtgcccg tctgttgtgt
     8341 gactctggta actagagatc cctcagaccc ttttagtcag tgtggaaaat ctctagcagt
     8401 ggcgatgata agctgtcaaa catgagaatt aattcttgaa gacgaaaggg cctcgtgata
     8461 cgcctatttt tataggttaa tgtcatgata ataatggttt cttagacgtc aggtggcact
     8521 tttcggggaa atgtgcgcgg aacccctatt tgtttatttt tctaaataca ttcaaatatg
     8581 tatccgctca tgagacaata accctgataa atgcttcaat aatattgaaa aaggaagagt
     8641 atgagtattc aacatttccg tgtcgccctt attccctttt ttgcggcatt ttgccttcct
     8701 gtttttgctc acccagaaac gctggtgaaa gtaaaagatg ctgaagatca gttgggtgca
     8761 cgagtgggtt acatcgaact ggatctcaac agcggtaaga tccttgagag ttttcgcccc
     8821 gaagaacgtt ttccaatgat gagcactttt aaagttctgc tatgtggcgc ggtattatcc
     8881 cgtgttgacg ccgggcaaga gcaactcggt cgccgcatac actattctca gaatgacttg
     8941 gttgagtact caccagtcac agaaaagcat cttacggatg gcatgacagt aagagaatta
     9001 tgcagtgctg ccataaccat gagtgataac actgcggcca acttacttct gacaacgatc
     9061 ggaggaccga aggagctaac cgcttttttg cacaacatgg gggatcatgt aactcgcctt
     9121 gatcgttggg aaccggagct gaatgaagcc ataccaaacg acgagcgtga caccacgatg
     9181 cctgtagcaa tggcaacaac gttgcgcaaa ctattaactg gcgaactact tactctagct
     9241 tcccggcaac aattaataga ctggatggag gcggataaag ttgcaggacc acttctgcgc
     9301 tcggcccttc cggctggctg gtttattgct gataaatctg gagccggtga gcgtgggtct
     9361 cgcggtatca ttgcagcact ggggccagat ggtaagccct cccgtatcgt agttatctac
     9421 acgacgggga gtcaggcaac tatggatgaa cgaaatagac agatcgctga gataggtgcc
     9481 tcactgatta agcattggta actgtcagac caagtttact catatatact ttagattgat
     9541 ttaaaacttc atttttaatt taaaaggatc taggtgaaga tcctttttga taatctcatg
     9601 accaaaatcc cttaacgtga gttttcgttc cactgagcgt cagaccccgt agaaaagatc
     9661 aaaggatctt cttgagatcc tttttttctg cgcgtaatct gctgcttgca aacaaaaaaa
     9721 ccaccgctac cagcggtggt ttgtttgccg gatcaagagc taccaactct ttttccgaag
     9781 gtaactggct tcagcagagc gcagatacca aatactgtcc ttctagtgta gccgtagtta
     9841 ggccaccact tcaagaactc tgtagcaccg cctacatacc tcgctctgct aatcctgtta
     9901 ccagtggctg ctgccagtgg cgataagtcg tgtcttaccg ggttggactc aagacgatag
     9961 ttaccggata aggcgcagcg gtcgggctga acggggggtt cgtgcacaca gcccagcttg
    10021 gagcgaacga cctacaccga actgagatac ctacagcgtg agctatgaga aagcgccacg
    10081 cttcccgaag ggagaaaggc ggacaggtat ccggtaagcg gcagggtcgg aacaggagag
    10141 cgcacgaggg agcttccagg gggaaacgcc tggtatcttt atagtcctgt cgggtttcgc
    10201 cacctctgac ttgagcgtcg atttttgtga tgctcgtcag gggggcggag cctatggaaa
    10261 aacgccagca acgcggcctt tttacggttc ctggcctttt gctggccttt tgctcacatg
    10321 ttctttcctg cgttatcccc tctaggctgc agctgggtac cttctgaggc ggaaagaacc
    10381 agctgtggaa tgtgtgtcag ttagggtgtg gaaagtcccc aggctcccca gcaggcagaa
    10441 gtatgcaaag catgcatctc aattagtcag caaccaggtg tggaaagtcc ccaggctccc
    10501 cagcaggcag aagtatgcaa agcatgcatc tcaattagtc agcaaccata gtcccgcccc
    10561 taactccgcc catcccgccc ctaactccgc ccagttccgc ccattctccg ccccatggct
    10621 gactaatttt ttttatttat gcagaggccg aggccgcctc ggcctctgag ctattccaga
    10681 agtagtgagg aggctttttt ggaggc   
//
